>Addgene plasmid #78653 | pBW301ParsR-Amp30T | depositor partial sequence | sequence record 146777 | backbone
TACTAGTAGCGGCCGCTGCAGTCCGGCAAAAAAACGGGCAAGGTGTCACCACCCTGCCCTTTTTCTTTAA
AACCGAAAAGATTACTTCGCGTTATGCAGGCTTCCTCGCTCACTGACTCGCTGCGCTCGGTCGTTCGGCT
GCGGCGAGCGGTATCAGCTCACTCAAAGGCGGTAATCTCGAGTCCCGTCAAGTCAGCGTAATGCTCTGCC
AGTGTTACAACCAATTAACCAATTCTGATTAGAAAAACTCATCGAGCATCAAATGAAACTGCAATTTATT
CATATCAGGATTATCAATACCATATTTTTGAAAAAGCCGTTTCTGTAATGAAGGAGAAAACTCACCGAGG
CAGTTCCATAGGATGGCAAGATCCTGGTATCGGTCTGCGATTCCGACTCGTCCAACATCAATACAACCTA
TTAATTTCCCCTCGTCAAAAATAAGGTTATCAAGTGAGAAATCACCATGAGTGACGACTGAATCCGGTGA
GAATGGCAAAAGCTTATGCATTTCTTTCCAGACTTGTTCAACAGGCCAGCCATTACGCTCGTCATCAAAA
TCACTCGCATCAACCAAACCGTTATTCATTCGTGATTGCGCCTGAGCGAGACGAAATACGCGATCGCTGT
TAAAAGGACAATTACAAACAGGAATCGAATGCAACCGGCGCAGGAACACTGCCAGCGCATCAACAATATT
TTCACCTGAATCAGGATATTCTTCTAATACCTGGAATGCTGTTTTCCCGGGGATCGCAGTGGTGAGTAAC
CATGCATCATCAGGAGTACGGATAAAATGCTTGATGGTCGGAAGAGGCATAAATTCCGTCAGCCAGTTTA
GTCTGACCATCTCATCTGTAACATCATTGGCAACGCTACCTTTGCCATGTTTCAGAAACAACTCTGGCGC
ATCGGGCTTCCCATACAATCGATAGATTGTCGCACCTGATTGCCCGACATTATCGCGAGCCCATTTATAC
CCATATAAATCAGCATCCATGTTGGAATTTAATCGCGGCCTCGAGCAAGACGTTTCCCGTTGAATATGGC
TCATAACACCCCTTGTATTACTGTTTATGTAAGCAGACAGTTTTATTGTTCATGATGATATATTTTTATC
TTGTGCAATGTAACATCAGAGATTTTGAGACACAACGTGGCTTTGTTGAATAAATCGAACTTTTGCTGAG
TTGAAGGATCAGATCACGCATCTTCCCGACAACGCAGACCGTTCCGTGGCAAAGCAAAAGTTCAAAATCA
CCAACTGGTCCACCTACAACAAAGCTCTCATCAACCGTGGCTCCCTCACTTTCTGGCTGGATGATGGGGC
GATTCAGGCCTGGTATGAGTCAGCAACACCTTCTTCACGAGGCAGACCTCAGCGCTAGCGGAGTGTATAC
TGGCTTACTATGTTGGCACTGATGAGGGTGTCAGTGAAGTGCTTCATGTGGCAGGAGAAAAAAGGCTGCA
CCGGTGCGTCAGCAGAATATGTGATACAGGATATATTCCGCTTCCTCGCTCACTGACTCGCTACGCTCGG
TCGTTCGACTGCGGCGAGCGGAAATGGCTTACGAACGGGGCGGAGATTTCCTGGAAGATGCCAGGAAGAT
ACTTAACAGGGAAGTGAGAGGGCCGCGGCAAAGCCGTTTTTCCATAGGCTCCGCCCCCCTGACAAGCATC
ACGAAATCTGACGCTCAAATCAGTGGTGGCGAAACCCGACAGGACTATAAAGATACCAGGCGTTTCCCCT
GGCGGCTCCCTCGTGCGCTCTCCTGTTCCTGCCTTTCGGTTTACCGGTGTCATTCCGCTGTTATGGCCGC
GTTTGTCTCATTCCACGCCTGACACTCAGTTCCGGGTAGGCAGTTCGCTCCAAGCTGGACTGTATGCACG
AACCCCCCGTTCAGTCCGACCGCTGCGCCTTATCCGGTAACTATCGTCTTGAGTCCAACCCGGAAAGACA
TGCAAAAGCACCACTGGCAGCAGCCACTGGTAATTGATTTAGAGGAGTTAGTCTTGAAGTCATGCGCCGG
TTAAGGCTAAACTGAAAGGACAAGTTTTGGTGACTGCGCTCCTCCAAGCCAGTTACCTCGGTTCAAAGAG
TTGGTAGCTCAGAGAACCTTCGAAAAACCGCCCTGCAAGGCGGTTTTTTCGTTTTCAGAGCAAGAGATTA
CGCGCAGACCAAAACGATCTCAAGAAGATCATCTTATTAAGGGGTCTGACGCTCAGTGGAACGAAAACTC
ACGTTAAGGGATTTTGGTCATGAGATTATCAAAAAGGATCTTCACCTAGATCCTTTTAAATTAAAAATGA
AGTTTTAAATCAATCTAAAGTATATATGAGTAAACTTGGTCTGACAGTTACCAATGCTTAATCAGTGAGG
CACCTATCTCAGCGATCTGTCTATTTCGTTCATCCATAGTTGCCTGACTCCCCGTCGTGTAGATAACTAC
GATACGGGAGGGCTTACCATCTGGCCCCAGTGCTGCAATGATACCGCGAGACCCACGCTCACCGGCTCCA
GATTTATCAGCAATAAACCAGCCAGCCGGAAGGGCCGAGCGCAGAAGTGGTCCTGCAACTTTATCCGCCT
CCATCCAGTCTATTCCATGGTGCCACCTGACGTCTAAGAAACCATTATTATCATGACATTAACCTATAAA
AATAGGCGTATCACGAGGCAGAATTTCAGATAAAAAAAATCCTTAGCTTTCGCTAAGGATGATTTCTGGA
ATTCGCGGCCGCTTCTAGAG
