>Addgene plasmid #78653 | pBW301ParsR-Amp30T | addgene partial sequence | sequence record 154519 | pBAD-F 5'-ATGCCATAGCATTTTTATCC-3'
GCTTTTTATCGCAACTCTCTACTGTTTCTCCATTACTAGAGAAAGAGGAGAAATACTAGATGATTGAGGT
AACGGAAAAGTCGGCATTTTACGCTCAGGTTGCCGCCCAGAGCCCAGCAGTATGGCCAGTGGCCAATGGC
GTCGCGTTTGTCAGTCGGCGCGAACACCATGATTGGGGGATCGCCTTGCACATAGAAGGCCGCGCGTTGC
GTCCCGATCAACTGCGTGATGCACTGCAACGACGTTTTATGGAGTCAGAGCGTTTCAATCACTACTTCCT
GTTTCTGGACGTACGACGCGACTTTGTGGTGTGGCACGCGGTCAACGAAAAACCGGGTTCCTACGCCAGC
CTGGACGACATCCGCCGGCATGAGTTGATGCTGGCAGGGCTGGACCATTTGAGCGAGGAAATGCACTAAT
AACCAGGCATCAAATAAAACGAAAGGCTCAGTCGAAAGACTGGGCCTTTCGTTTTATCTGTTGTTTGTCG
GTGAACGCTCTCTACTAGAGTCACACTGGCTCACCTTCGGGTGGGCCTTTCTGCGTTTATATACTAGAGT
TTACAGCTAGCTCAGTCCTTGGTATTATGCTAGCTCCTAGGGTCACACAGGAAAGTACCATATGTCATTT
CTGTTACCCATCCAATTGTTCAAAATTCTTGCTGATGAAACCCGTCTGGGCATCGTTTTACTGCTCAGCG
AACTGGGAGAGTTATGCGTCTGCGATCTCTGCACTGCTCTCGACCAGTCGCAGCCCAAGATCTCCCGCCA
CCTGGCATTGCTGCGTG
