>Addgene plasmid #78653 | pBW301ParsR-Amp30T | addgene partial sequence | sequence record 154521 | MoCloR 5'-gccacctgacgtctaagaaacc-3'
AAAATAGGCGTATCACGAGGCAGAATTTCAGATAAAAAAAATCCTTAGCTTTCGCTAAGGATGATTTCTG
GAATTCGCGGCCGCTTCTAGAGTTATGACAACTTGACGGCTACATCATTCACTTTTTCTTCACAACCGGC
ACGGAACTCGCTCGGGCTGGCCCCGGTGCATTTTTTAAATACCCGCGAGAAATAGAGTTGATCGTCAAAA
CCAACATTGCGACCGACGGTGGCGATAGGCATCCGGGTGGTGCTCAAAAGCAGCTTCGCCTGGCTGATAC
GTTGGTCCTCGCGCCAGCTTAAGACGCTAATCCCTAACTGCTGGCGGAAAAGATGTGACAGACGCGACGG
CGACAAGCAAACATGCTGTGCGACGCTGGCGATATCAAAATTGCTGTCTGCCAGGTGATCGCTGATGTAC
TGACAAGCCTCGCGTACCCGATTATCCATCGGTGGATGGAGCGACTCGTTAATCGCTTCCATGCGCCGCA
GTAACAATTGCTCAAGCAGATTTATCGCCAGCAGCTCCGAATAGCGCCCTTCCCCTTGCCCGGCGTTAAT
GATTTGCCCAAACAGGTCGCTGAAATGCGGCTGGTGCGCTTCATCCGGGCGAAAGAACCCCGTATTGGCA
AATATTGACGGCCAGTTAAGCCATTCATGCCAGTAGGCGCGCGGACGAAAGTAAACCCACTGGTGATACC
ATTCGCGAGCCTCCGGATGACGACCGTAGTGATGAATCTCTCCTGGCGGGAACAGCAAAATATCACCCGG
TCGGCAAACAAATTCTCGTCCCTGATTTTTCACCACCCCCTGACCGCGAATGGTGAGATTGAGAATATAA
CCTTTCATTCCCAGCGGGTCGGTCGATAAAAAAATCGAGATAACCGTTGGCCTCAATCGGCGTTAAACCC
GCCACCAGATGGGCATTAAAC
