[The description below was written by a language model from this plasmid's Addgene catalogue record.]
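Description:
pBW301ParsR-Amp30T is a synthetic biology plasmid built on the BioBrick vector pSB3K3, a low-copy backbone propagated in E. coli under kanamycin selection. The record gives no feature table, so the origin of replication and the exact coordinates of the parts are not documented here. The architecture is known only from the shorthand in the purpose field: araC-PBAD-30hrpV-t-J101-32arsR-t-ParsR-30hrpR-30hrpS-t-hrpL-30gfp-t. The insert name field shows a truncated version of the same string.

Read as a series of transcription units, this describes an arsenic-responsive sensor coupled to a tunable transcriptional amplifier based on the hrp regulatory system. A promoter labelled J101, probably a constitutive BioBrick-type promoter, drives arsR. ArsR is the repressor that normally keeps the ParsR promoter off until arsenic is present. ParsR in turn controls hrpR and hrpS, whose products act together as co-activators of the sigma-54-dependent hrpL promoter, which here drives a gfp reporter. A weak input at ParsR is thereby converted into a stronger fluorescent output. A separate module, araC with the arabinose-inducible PBAD promoter, expresses hrpV, a negative regulator that binds HrpS. Arabinose can therefore be used to dial the amplifier's gain down. The "30" and "32" prefixes most likely denote the ribosome binding site variants placed ahead of each coding sequence, and "t" marks transcriptional terminators separating the units, although the record does not define these abbreviations.

The associated work concerns modular, tunable genetic amplifiers for scaling transcriptional signals in cascaded gene networks. This fits use of the plasmid as a whole-cell biosensor circuit with externally adjustable amplification.
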