Addgene plasmid #78653: pBW301ParsR-Amp30T
Purpose: pSB3K3 carrying araC-PBAD-30hrpV-t-J101-32arsR-t-ParsR-30hrpR-30hrpS-t-hrpL-30gfp-t
Depositing lab: Baojun Wang. Depositing organization: University of Edinburgh. Publication: Engineering modular and tunable genetic amplifiers for scaling transcriptional signals in cascaded gene networks. Wang B, Barahona M, Buck M. Nucleic Acids Res. 2014 Aug;42(14):9484-92. doi: 10.1093/nar/gku593. Epub 2014 Jul 16. PubMed 25030903.
Backbone
  Vector backbone: pSB3K3
  Backbone manufacturer: BioBrick vector, IGEM registry
  Vector type: Synthetic Biology
Growth in bacteria
  Bacterial resistance: Kanamycin, 50 μg/mL
  Growth temperature: 37°C
  Growth strain: DH5alpha
  Copy number: Low Copy
Gene/Insert
  Gene/Insert name: araC-PBAD-30hrpV-t-J101-32arsR-t-ParsR-
  Species: Synthetic
  Promoter: see insert
  Cloning method: Unknown
  Sequencing primers: 5′ pBRforEco; 3′ RNAde-BB-2R
Terms and licenses: Academic/Nonprofit Terms; Industry Terms: Not Available to Industry
How to cite: pBW301ParsR-Amp30T was a gift from Baojun Wang (Addgene plasmid # 78653 ; http://n2t.net/addgene:78653 ; RRID:Addgene_78653)
